>Addgene plasmid #111505 | FUS-Citrine-PixE | depositor full sequence | sequence record 209505 | FUS-Citrine-PixE sequence 11508 bps
CTGTGGAAAGATACCTAAAGGATCAACAGCTCCTGGGGATTTGGGGTTGCTCTGGAAAACTCATTTGCAC
CACTGCTGTGCCTTGGAATGCTAGTTGGAGTAATAAATCTCTGGAACAGATTTGGAATCACACGACCTGG
ATGGAGTGGGACAGAGAAATTAACAATTACACAAGCTTAATACACTCCTTAATTGAAGAATCGCAAAACC
AGCAAGAAAAGAATGAACAAGAATTATTGGAATTAGATAAATGGGCAAGTTTGTGGAATTGGTTTAACAT
AACAAATTGGCTGTGGTATATAAAATTATTCATAATGATAGTAGGAGGCTTGGTAGGTTTAAGAATAGTT
TTTGCTGTACTTTCTATAGTGAATAGAGTTAGGCAGGGATATTCACCATTATCGTTTCAGACCCACCTCC
CAACCCCGAGGGGACCCGACAGGCCCGAAGGAATAGAAGAAGAAGGTGGAGAGAGAGACAGAGACAGATC
CATTCGATTAGTGAACGGATCTCGACGGTCGCCAAATGGCAGTATTCATCCACAATTTTAAAAGAAAAGG
GGGGATTGGGGGGTACAGTGCAGGGGAAAGAATAGTAGACATAATAGCAACAGACATACAAACTAAAGAA
TTACAAAAACAAATTACAAAAATTCAAAATTTTCGGGTTTATTACAGGGACAGCAGAGATCCAGTTTGGA
TCGATAAGCTTGATATCGAATTCCTGCAGCCCCGATAAAATAAAAGATTTTATTTAGTCTCCAGAAAAAG
GGGGGAATGAAAGACCCCACCTGTAGGTTATGGCAAGCTAGCTGCAGTAACGCCATTATTGCAAGGCATG
GAAAAATACCAAACCAAGAATAGAGAAGTTCAGATCAAGGGCGGGTACATGAAAATAGCTAACGTAGGGC
CAAACAGGATATCTGCGGTGAGCAGTTTCGGCCCCGGCCCGGGGCCAAGAACAGATGGTCACCGCAGTTT
CGGCCCCGGCCCGAGGCCAAGAGCAGATGGTCCCCAGATATGGCCCAACCCTCAGCAGTTTCTTAAGACC
CATCAGATGTTTCCAGGCTCCCCCAAGGACCTGAAATGACCCTGCGCCTTATTTGAATTAACCAATCAGC
CTGCTTCTCGCTTCTGTTCGCGCGCTTCTGCTTCCCGAGCTCTATAAAAGAGCTCACAACCCCTCACTCG
GCGCGCCAGTCCTCCGACAGACTGAGTCGCCCGGGGGGGATCTGGAGCTCTCGAGAATTCTCACGCGTCA
AGTGGAGCAAGGCAGGTGGACAGTGGATCCGGAGCTACCATGGCCTCAAACGATTATACCCAACAAGCAA
CCCAAAGCTATGGGGCCTACCCCACCCAGCCCGGGCAGGGCTATTCCCAGCAGAGCAGTCAGCCCTACGG
ACAGCAGAGTTACAGTGGTTATAGCCAGTCCACGGACACTTCAGGCTATGGCCAGAGCAGCTATTCTTCT
TATGGCCAGAGCCAGAACACAGGCTATGGAACTCAGTCAACTCCCCAGGGATATGGCTCGACTGGCGGCT
ATGGCAGTAGCCAGAGCTCCCAATCGTCTTACGGGCAGCAGTCCTCCTATCCTGGCTATGGCCAGCAGCC
AGCTCCCAGCAGCACCTCGGGAAGTTACGGTAGCAGTTCTCAGAGCAGCAGCTATGGGCAGCCCCAGAGT
GGGAGCTACAGCCAGCAGCCTAGCTATGGTGGACAGCAGCAAAGCTATGGACAGCAGCAAAGCTATAATC
CCCCTCAGGGCTATGGACAGCAGAACCAGTACAACAGCAGCAGTGGTGGTGGAGGTGGAGGTGGAGGTGG
AGGTAACTATGGCCAAGATCAATCCTCCATGAGTAGTGGTGGTGGCAGTGGTGGCGGTTATGGCAATCAA
GACCAGAGTGGTGGAGGTGGCAGCGGTGGCTATGGACAGCAGGACCGTGGAGGTGGAGGAATGGTGAGCA
AGGGCGAGGAGCTGTTCACCGGGGTGGTGCCCATCCTGGTCGAGCTGGACGGCGACGTAAACGGCCACAA
GTTCAGCGTGTCCGGCGAGGGCGAGGGCGATGCCACCTACGGCAAGCTGACCCTGAAGTTCATCTGCACC
ACCGGCAAGCTGCCCGTGCCCTGGCCCACCCTCGTGACCACCTTCGGCTACGGCCTGATGTGCTTCGCCC
GCTACCCCGACCACATGAAGCAGCACGACTTCTTCAAGTCCGCCATGCCCGAAGGCTACGTCCAGGAGCG
CACCATCTTCTTCAAGGACGACGGCAACTACAAGACCCGCGCCGAGGTGAAGTTCGAGGGCGACACCCTG
GTGAACCGCATCGAGCTGAAGGGCATCGACTTCAAGGAGGACGGCAACATCCTGGGGCACAAGCTGGAGT
ACAACTACAACAGCCACAACGTCTATATCATGGCCGACAAGCAGAAGAACGGCATCAAGGTGAACTTCAA
GATCCGCCACAACATCGAGGACGGCAGCGTGCAGCTCGCCGACCACTACCAGCAGAACACCCCCATCGGC
GACGGCCCCGTGCTGCTGCCCGACAACCACTACCTGAGCTACCAGTCCGCCCTGAGCAAAGACCCCAACG
AGAAGCGCGATCACATGGTCCTGCTGGAGTTCGTGACCGCCGCCGGGATCACTCTCGGCATGGACGAGCT
GTACAAGGCGGCCACGCGTATGAGCAATTCAGTTTTGTCCACTTCTTCCCCAGGTAATATCCAAACTCGG
CAGGCGATTCCGGCCCAACTCCTCTATTCCCTCGTCAACCAAAAAGCCAGCGGCAAACTTGTGGTACAAA
ACCCCTTTGACGAATTTGTTTATTGGCAAGTTTATTTGGGGGATGGTCGTATTCACTTGGCCAACAGCGC
CAATGGTTGTTCCGAAAGACTTAATTATCTGATTGGTAGCACCCTTCGTCAGAAGGGCATTGAACTGCCA
TCAAGAATTGCTGACGATTATATTTTTCTTTCCGGGCTCTGGAAAAGGGATGTTTTTTCCTTTCAGCAAA
CCCGCTCGATTCTGACCCAAGCTAGCCAAGAAGCCTTAGTTCAGGTACTTTCCTTACCTAAAACATCCTA
TCGTTTTAATCAAGAAAAAGAACTGAGCGAACTATTTTTGAATTTAGAGTTAGAAAAAACTATTACCCCC
ATCAAACATAAAATTCGCTATTGGTGGGAATTGAGGTCCTATATTAACTCGCCTTTCCAGCGACCCCTAG
TGGAAAACTGGCTTAGTCTGCGCCAAAATTTGGTGAAAAATAACCTCCATGGCCAACATTGGCTAAAACG
CTTCCACACTTGCTTGGAAAATCTAAATTGCTTATATGAAATTGCCGGGCATTTGGAAATCAGTACTTTG
GAGTTGGCATTAATGCTACAGCCCATGGTCAAGACTGGCGAAATCAAGATGCTGCCTTATCAAGAAATTC
AAACGGATGACCGCCCTTTGGTGGCTTATGTTGACCATAGGGAAGTCCAGCAGCGCATGATGACCTATTC
TTTGGAAAAAGAAGGCTATCGAGCCTTAGTACTGGATGATCCCTTTCGGGCTTTAACGGTGTTGTTGAAT
TCTCCCCCCAATCTGATTATCATAAATACTGACTTGCCGGACATGAACGGTTATCAACTCTGTTCGTTTT
GCCGTAAGTCCAATCAACTTAAAGATGTGCCGATCCTACTATTGGGGAAAGGTGACAATTTGATCAGCGG
TATTCGTATCAAACTTTGTCAAGCTTCTGGGTACTTAAGTGAGCCTTTTGTTCCAGAAGAATTACTCGAT
CGGGTGGCAAAACTCCTTCCCACCAATAAAACCAACTCCTGAGCGGCCGCAACTCCCACCTGCAACATGC
GTGACTGACTGAGGCCGCGACTCTAGAGTCGACCTGCAGGCATGCAAGCTTGATATCAAGCTTATCGATA
ATCAACCTCTGGATTACAAAATTTGTGAAAGATTGACTGGTATTCTTAACTATGTTGCTCCTTTTACGCT
ATGTGGATACGCTGCTTTAATGCCTTTGTATCATGCTATTGCTTCCCGTATGGCTTTCATTTTCTCCTCC
TTGTATAAATCCTGGTTGCTGTCTCTTTATGAGGAGTTGTGGCCCGTTGTCAGGCAACGTGGCGTGGTGT
GCACTGTGTTTGCTGACGCAACCCCCACTGGTTGGGGCATTGCCACCACCTGTCAGCTCCTTTCCGGGAC
TTTCGCTTTCCCCCTCCCTATTGCCACGGCGGAACTCATCGCCGCCTGCCTTGCCCGCTGCTGGACAGGG
GCTCGGCTGTTGGGCACTGACAATTCCGTGGTGTTGTCGGGGAAATCATCGTCCTTTCCTTGGCTGCTCG
CCTGTGTTGCCACCTGGATTCTGCGCGGGACGTCCTTCTGCTACGTCCCTTCGGCCCTCAATCCAGCGGA
CCTTCCTTCCCGCGGCCTGCTGCCGGCTCTGCGGCCTCTTCCGCGTCTTCGCCTTCGCCCTCAGACGAGT
CGGATCTCCCTTTGGGCCGCCTCCCCGCATCGATACCGTCGACCAAGGCAGCTGTAGATCTTAGCCACTT
TTTAAAAGAAAAGGGGGGACTGGAAGGGCTAATTCACTCCCAACGAAGACAAGATCTGCTTTTTGCTTGT
ACTGGGTCTCTCTGGTTAGACCAGATCTGAGCCTGGGAGCTCTCTGGCTAACTAGGGAACCCACTGCTTA
AGCCTCAATAAAGCTTGCCTTGAGTGCTTCAAGTAGTGTGTGCCCGTCTGTTGTGTGACTCTGGTAACTA
GAGATCCCTCAGACCCTTTTAGTCAGTGTGGAAAATCTCTAGCAGCATCTAGAATTAATTCCGTGTATTC
TATAGTGTCACCTAAATCGTATGTGTATGATACATAAGGTTATGTATTAATTGTAGCCGCGTTCTAACGA
CAATATGTACAAGCCTAATTGTGTAGCATCTGGCTTACTGAAGCAGACCCTATCATCTCTCTCGTAAACT
GCCGTCAGAGTCGGTTTGGTTGGACGAACCTTCTGAGTTTCTGGTAACGCCGTCCCGCACCCGGAAATGG
TCAGCGAACCAATCAGCAGGGTCATCGCTAGCCAGATCCTCTACGCCGGACGCATCGTGGCCGGCATCAC
CGGCGCCACAGGTGCGGTTGCTGGCGCCTATATCGCCGACATCACCGATGGGGAAGATCGGGCTCGCCAC
TTCGGGCTCATGAGCGCTTGTTTCGGCGTGGGTATGGTGGCAGGCCCCGTGGCCGGGGGACTGTTGGGCG
CCATCTCCTTGCATGCACCATTCCTTGCGGCGGCGGTGCTCAACGGCCTCAACCTACTACTGGGCTGCTT
CCTAATGCAGGAGTCGCATAAGGGAGAGCGTCGAATGGTGCACTCTCAGTACAATCTAGCTCTGATGCCG
CATAGTTAAGCCAGCCCCGACACCCGCCAACACCCGCTGACGCGCCCTGACGGGCTTGTCTGCTCCCGGC
ATCCGCTTACAGACAAGCTGTGACCGTCTCCGGGAGCTGCATGTGTCAGAGGTTTTCACCGTCATCACCG
AAACGCGCGAGACGAAAGGGCCTCGTGATACGCCTATTTTTATAGGTTAATGTCATGATAATAATGGTTT
CTTAGACGTCAGGTGGCACTTTTCGGGGAAATGTGCGCGGAACCCCTATTTGTTTATTTTTCTAAATACA
TTCAAATATGTATCCGCTCATGAGACAATAACCCTGATAAATGCTTCAATAATATTGAAAAAGGAAGAGT
ATGAGTATTCAACATTTCCGTGTCGCCCTTATTCCCTTTTTTGCGGCATTTTGCCTTCCTGTTTTTGCTC
ACCCAGAAACGCTGGTGAAAGTAAAAGATGCTGAAGATCAGTTGGGTGCACGAGTGGGTTACATCGAACT
GGATCTCAACAGCGGTAAGATCCTTGAGAGTTTTCGCCCCGAAGAACGTTTTCCAATGATGAGCACTTTT
AAAGTTCTGCTATGTGGCGCGGTATTATCCCGTATTGACGCCGGGCAAGAGCAACTCGGTCGCCGCATAC
ACTATTCTCAGAATGACTTGGTTGAGTACTCACCAGTCACAGAAAAGCATCTTACGGATGGCATGACAGT
AAGAGAATTATGCAGTGCTGCCATAACCATGAGTGATAACACTGCGGCCAACTTACTTCTGACAACGATC
GGAGGACCGAAGGAGCTAACCGCTTTTTTGCACAACATGGGGGATCATGTAACTCGCCTTGATCGTTGGG
AACCGGAGCTGAATGAAGCCATACCAAACGACGAGCGTGACACCACGATGCCTGTAGCAATGGCAACAAC
GTTGCGCAAACTATTAACTGGCGAACTACTTACTCTAGCTTCCCGGCAACAATTAATAGACTGGATGGAG
GCGGATAAAGTTGCAGGACCACTTCTGCGCTCGGCCCTTCCGGCTGGCTGGTTTATTGCTGATAAATCTG
GAGCCGGTGAGCGTGGGTCTCGCGGTATCATTGCAGCACTGGGGCCAGATGGTAAGCCCTCCCGTATCGT
AGTTATCTACACGACGGGGAGTCAGGCAACTATGGATGAACGAAATAGACAGATCGCTGAGATAGGTGCC
TCACTGATTAAGCATTGGTAACTGTCAGACCAAGTTTACTCATATATACTTTAGATTGATTTAAAACTTC
ATTTTTAATTTAAAAGGATCTAGGTGAAGATCCTTTTTGATAATCTCATGACCAAAATCCCTTAACGTGA
GTTTTCGTTCCACTGAGCGTCAGACCCCGTAGAAAAGATCAAAGGATCTTCTTGAGATCCTTTTTTTCTG
CGCGTAATCTGCTGCTTGCAAACAAAAAAACCACCGCTACCAGCGGTGGTTTGTTTGCCGGATCAAGAGC
TACCAACTCTTTTTCCGAAGGTAACTGGCTTCAGCAGAGCGCAGATACCAAATACTGTCCTTCTAGTGTA
GCCGTAGTTAGGCCACCACTTCAAGAACTCTGTAGCACCGCCTACATACCTCGCTCTGCTAATCCTGTTA
CCAGTGGCTGCTGCCAGTGGCGATAAGTCGTGTCTTACCGGGTTGGACTCAAGACGATAGTTACCGGATA
AGGCGCAGCGGTCGGGCTGAACGGGGGGTTCGTGCACACAGCCCAGCTTGGAGCGAACGACCTACACCGA
ACTGAGATACCTACAGCGTGAGCTATGAGAAAGCGCCACGCTTCCCGAAGGGAGAAAGGCGGACAGGTAT
CCGGTAAGCGGCAGGGTCGGAACAGGAGAGCGCACGAGGGAGCTTCCAGGGGGAAACGCCTGGTATCTTT
ATAGTCCTGTCGGGTTTCGCCACCTCTGACTTGAGCGTCGATTTTTGTGATGCTCGTCAGGGGGGCGGAG
CCTATGGAAAAACGCCAGCAACGCGGCCTTTTTACGGTTCCTGGCCTTTTGCTGGCCTTTTGCTCACATG
TTCTTTCCTGCGTTATCCCCTGATTCTGTGGATAACCGTATTACCGCCTTTGAGTGAGCTGATACCGCTC
GCCGCAGCCGAACGACCGAGCGCAGCGAGTCAGTGAGCGAGGAAGCGGAAGAGCGCCCAATACGCAAACC
GCCTCTCCCCGCGCGTTGGCCGATTCATTAATGCAGCTGTGGAATGTGTGTCAGTTAGGGTGTGGAAAGT
CCCCAGGCTCCCCAGCAGGCAGAAGTATGCAAAGCATGCATCTCAATTAGTCAGCAACCAGGTGTGGAAA
GTCCCCAGGCTCCCCAGCAGGCAGAAGTATGCAAAGCATGCATCTCAATTAGTCAGCAACCATAGTCCCG
CCCCTAACTCCGCCCATCCCGCCCCTAACTCCGCCCAGTTCCGCCCATTCTCCGCCCCATGGCTGACTAA
TTTTTTTTATTTATGCAGAGGCCGAGGCCGCCTCGGCCTCTGAGCTATTCCAGAAGTAGTGAGGAGGCTT
TTTTGGAGGCCTAGGCTTTTGCAAAAAGCTTGGACACAAGACAGGCTTGCGAGATATGTTTGAGAATACC
ACTTTATCCCGCGTCAGGGAGAGGCAGTGCGTAAAAAGACGCGGACTCATGTGAAATACTGGTTTTTAGT
GCGCCAGATCTCTATAATCTCGCGCAACCTATTTTCCCCTCGAACACTTTTTAAGCCGTAGATAAACAGG
CTGGGACACTTCACATGAGCGAAAAATACATCGTCACCTGGGACATGTTGCAGATCCATGCACGTAAACT
CGCAAGCCGACTGATGCCTTCTGAACAATGGAAAGGCATTATTGCCGTAAGCCGTGGCGGTCTGTACCGG
GTGCGTTACTGGCGCGTGAACTGGGTATTCGTCATGTCGATACCGTTTGTATTTCCAGCTACGATCACGA
CAACCAGCGCGAGCTTAAAGTGCTGAAACGCGCAGAAGGCGATGGCGAAGGCTTCATCGTTATTGATGAC
CTGGTGGATACCGGTGGTACTGCGGTTGCGATTCGTGAAATGTATCCAAAAGCGCACTTTGTCACCATCT
TCGCAAAACCGGCTGGTCGTCCGCTGGTTGATGACTATGTTGTTGATATCCCGCAAGATACCTGGATTGA
ACAGCCGTGGGATATGGGCGTCGTATTCGTCCCGCCAATCTCCGGTCGCTAATCTTTTCAACGCCTGGCA
CTGCCGGGCGTTGTTCTTTTTAACTTCAGGCGGGTTACAATAGTTTCCAGTAAGTATTCTGGAGGCTGCA
TCCATGACACAGGCAAACCTGAGCGAAACCCTGTTCAAACCCCGCTTTAAACATCCTGAAACCTCGACGC
TAGTCCGCCGCTTTAATCACGGCGCACAACCGCCTGTGCAGTCGGCCCTTGATGGTAAAACCATCCCTCA
CTGGTATCGCATGATTAACCGTCTGATGTGGATCTGGCGCGGCATTGACCCACGCGAAATCCTCGACGTC
CAGGCACGTATTGTGATGAGCGATGCCGAACGTACCGACGATGATTTATACGATACGGTGATTGGCTACC
GTGGCGGCAACTGGATTTATGAGTGGGCCCCGGATCTTTGTGAAGGAACCTTACTTCTGTGGTGTGACAT
AATTGGACAAACTACCTACAGAGATTTAAAGCTCTAAGGTAAATATAAAATTTTTAAGTGTATAATGTGT
TAAACTACTGATTCTAATTGTTTGTGTATTTTAGATTCCAACCTATGGAACTGATGAATGGGAGCAGTGG
TGGAATGCCTTTAATGAGGAAAACCTGTTTTGCTCAGAAGAAATGCCATCTAGTGATGATGAGGCTACTG
CTGACTCTCAACATTCTACTCCTCCAAAAAAGAAGAGAAAGGTAGAAGACCCCAAGGACTTTCCTTCAGA
ATTGCTAAGTTTTTTGAGTCATGCTGTGTTTAGTAATAGAACTCTTGCTTGCTTTGCTATTTACACCACA
AAGGAAAAAGCTGCACTGCTATACAAGAAAATTATGGAAAAATATTCTGTAACCTTTATAAGTAGGCATA
ACAGTTATAATCATAACATACTGTTTTTTCTTACTCCACACAGGCATAGAGTGTCTGCTATTAATAACTA
TGCTCAAAAATTGTGTACCTTTAGCTTTTTAATTTGTAAAGGGGTTAATAAGGAATATTTGATGTATAGT
GCCTTGACTAGAGATCATAATCAGCCATACCACATTTGTAGAGGTTTTACTTGCTTTAAAAAACCTCCCA
CACCTCCCCCTGAACCTGAAACATAAAATGAATGCAATTGTTGTTGTTAACTTGTTTATTGCAGCTTATA
ATGGTTACAAATAAAGCAATAGCATCACAAATTTCACAAATAAAGCATTTTTTTCACTGCATTCTAGTTG
TGGTTTGTCCAAACTCATCAATGTATCTTATCATGTCTGGATCAACTGGATAACTCAAGCTAACCAAAAT
CATCCCAAACTTCCCACCCCATACCCTATTACCACTGCCAATTACCTAGTGGTTTCATTTACTCTAAACC
TGTGATTCCTCTGAATTATTTTCATTTTAAAGAAATTGTATTTGTTAAATATGTACTACAAACTTAGTAG
TTGGAAGGGCTAATTCACTCCCAAAGAAGACAAGATATCCTTGATCTGTGGATCTACCACACACAAGGCT
ACTTCCCTGATTAGCAGAACTACACACCAGGGCCAGGGGTCAGATATCCACTGACCTTTGGATGGTGCTA
CAAGCTAGTACCAGTTGAGCCAGATAAGGTAGAAGAGGCCAATAAAGGAGAGAACACCAGCTTGTTACAC
CCTGTGAGCCTGCATGGGATGGATGACCCGGAGAGAGAAGTGTTAGAGTGGAGGTTTGACAGCCGCCTAG
CATTTCATCACGTGGCCCGAGAGCTGCATCCGGAGTACTTCAAGAACTGCTGATATCGAGCTTGCTACAA
GGGACTTTCCGCTGGGGACTTTCCAGGGAGGCGTGGCCTGGGCGGGACTGGGGAGTGGCGAGCCCTCAGA
TCCTGCATATAAGCAGCTGCTTTTTGCCTGTACTGGGTCTCTCTGGTTAGACCAGATCTGAGCCTGGGAG
CTCTCTGGCTAACTAGGGAACCCACTGCTTAAGCCTCAATAAAGCTTGCCTTGAGTGCTTCAAGTAGTGT
GTGCCCGTCTGTTGTGTGACTCTGGTAACTAGAGATCCCTCAGACCCTTTTAGTCAGTGTGGAAAATCTC
TAGCAGTGGCGCCCGAACAGGGACTTGAAAGCGAAAGGGAAACCAGAGGAGCTCTCTCGACGCAGGACTC
GGCTTGCTGAAGCGCGCACGGCAAGAGGCGAGGGGCGGCGACTGGTGAGTACGCCAAAAATTTTGACTAG
CGGAGGCTAGAAGGAGAGAGATGGGTGCGAGAGCGTCAGTATTAAGCGGGGGAGAATTAGATCGCGATGG
GAAAAAATTCGGTTAAGGCCAGGGGGAAAGAAAAAATATAAATTAAAACATATAGTATGGGCAAGCAGGG
AGCTAGAACGATTCGCAGTTAATCCTGGCCTGTTAGAAACATCAGAAGGCTGTAGACAAATACTGGGACA
GCTACAACCATCCCTTCAGACAGGATCAGAAGAACTTAGATCATTATATAATACAGTAGCAACCCTCTAT
TGTGTGCATCAAAGGATAGAGATAAAAGACACCAAGGAAGCTTTAGACAAGATAGAGGAAGAGCAAAACA
AAAGTAAGACCACCGCACAGCAAGCGGCCGGTGATCTTCAGACCTGGACGATATATATGAGGGACAATTG
GAGAAGTGAATTATATAAATATAAAGTAGTAAAAATTGAACCATTAGGAGTAGCACCCACCAAGGCAAAG
AGAAGAGTGGTGCAGAGAGAAAAAAGAGCAGTGGGAATAGGAGCTTTGTTCCTTGGGTTCTTGGGAGCAG
CAGGAAGCACTATGGGCGCAGCGTCAATGACGCTGACGGTACAGGCCAGACAATTATTGTCTGGTATAGT
GCAGCAGCAGAACAATTTGCTGAGGGCTATTGAGGCGCAACAGCATCTGTTGCAACTCACAGTCTGGGGC
ATCAAGCAGCTCCAGGCAAGAATCCTGG
Features (pLannotate 1.2.2; 33 found; start..end, strand, type, name):
      3..512     +  CDS            env (fragment): ENV_HV1H2 - Experimental evidence at protein level: Swiss-Prot protein existence level 1. [Transmembrane protein gp41]: Acts as a class I viral fusion protein. Under the current model, the protein has at least 3 conformational states: pre-fusion native state, pre-hairpin intermediate state, and post-fusion hairpin state. During fusion of viral and target intracellular membranes, the coiled coil regions (heptad repeats) assume a trimer-of-hairpins structure, positioning the fusion peptide in close proximity to the C-terminal region of the ectodomain. The formation of this structure appears to d
    546..663     +  misc_feature   cPPT/CTS: central polypurine tract and central termination sequence of HIV-1
    700..732     -  misc_feature   MCS (fragment): pBluescript multiple cloning site
    817..1225    +  promoter       SFFV promoter: spleen focus-forming virus long terminal repeat (LTR) promoter
   1300..1899    +  CDS            FUS (fragment): FUS_HUMAN - Also known as TLS. Experimental evidence at protein level: Swiss-Prot protein existence level 1. DNA/RNA-binding protein that plays a role in various cellular processes such as transcription regulation, RNA splicing, RNA transport, DNA repair and damage response (PubMed:27731383). Binds to nascent pre-mRNAs and acts as a molecular mediator between RNA polymerase II and U1 small nuclear ribonucleoprotein thereby coupling transcription and splicing (PubMed:26124092). Binds also its own pre- mRNA and autoregulates its expression; this autoregulation mechanism is mediated by non-sense-
   1951..2667    +  CDS            Citrine: Citrine is a basic (constitutively fluorescent) yellow fluorescent protein published in 2001, derived from Aequorea victoria. It has moderate acid sensitivity.
   3871..3901    +  misc_feature   MCS (fragment): pUC18/19 multiple cloning site
   3902..3920    +  misc_feature   MCS (fragment): pBluescript multiple cloning site
   3920..4508    +  misc_feature   WPRE: woodchuck hepatitis virus posttranscriptional regulatory element
   4550..4569    +  misc_feature   cPPT/CTS (fragment): central polypurine tract and central termination sequence of HIV-1
   4571..4804    +  LTR            3' LTR (ΔU3): self-inactivating 3' long terminal repeat (LTR) from HIV-1
   4829..4847    -  promoter       SP6 promoter: promoter for bacteriophage SP6 RNA polymerase
   5075..5354    +  CDS            TcR (fragment): tetracycline efflux protein; tet; confers resistance to tetracycline
   5355..5404    -  misc_feature   bom (fragment): basis of mobility region from pBR322
   5506..5541    -  CDS            rop (fragment): Rop protein, which maintains plasmids at low copy number; rop
   5636..5740    +  promoter       AmpR promoter: bla
   5741..6601    +  CDS            AmpR: β-lactamase; bla; confers resistance to ampicillin, carbenicillin, and related antibiotics
   6772..7360    +  rep_origin     ori: high-copy-number ColE1/pMB1/pBR322/pUC origin of replication
   7543..7599    +  CDS            lacI (fragment): lac repressor; lacI; The lac repressor binds to the lac operator to inhibit transcription in E. coli. This inhibition can be relieved by adding lactose or isopropyl-β-D-thiogalactopyranoside (IPTG).
   7606..7935    +  promoter       SV40 promoter: SV40 enhancer and early promoter
   8135..8254    +  CDS            gpt (fragment): XGPT_ECOLI - Also known as gpp, gxu. Experimental evidence at protein level: Swiss-Prot protein existence level 1. Purine salvage pathway enzyme that catalyzes the transfer of the ribosyl-5-phosphate group from 5-phospho-alpha-D-ribose 1- diphosphate (PRPP) to the N9 position of the 6-oxopurines guanine and xanthine to form the corresponding ribonucleotides GMP (guanosine 5'- monophosphate) and XMP (xanthosine 5'-monophosphate), with the release of PPi. To a lesser extent, also acts on hypoxanthine (PubMed:9100006, PubMed:3886014). Does not ribophosphorylate adenine (PubMed:3886014). From Esch
   8254..8589    +  CDS            gpt (fragment): XGPT_ECOLI - Also known as gpp, gxu. Experimental evidence at protein level: Swiss-Prot protein existence level 1. Purine salvage pathway enzyme that catalyzes the transfer of the ribosyl-5-phosphate group from 5-phospho-alpha-D-ribose 1- diphosphate (PRPP) to the N9 position of the 6-oxopurines guanine and xanthine to form the corresponding ribonucleotides GMP (guanosine 5'- monophosphate) and XMP (xanthosine 5'-monophosphate), with the release of PPi. To a lesser extent, also acts on hypoxanthine (PubMed:9100006, PubMed:3886014). Does not ribophosphorylate adenine (PubMed:3886014). From Esch
   8684..8989    +  CDS            frsA (fragment): FRSA_ECOLI - Also known as yafA. Experimental evidence at protein level: Swiss-Prot protein existence level 1. Catalyzes the hydrolysis of esters (PubMed:15808744). Displays esterase activity toward pNP-butyrate (PubMed:15808744). May stimulate mixed-acid fermentation by acting as a fermentation/respiration switch that down-regulates respiration and up- regulates fermentation rates (PubMed:15169777). From Escherichia coli (strain K12).
   8993..9067    +  CDS            small t antigen (fragment): SV40 (simian virus 40) small t antigen
   9069..9134    +  intron         small t intron: SV40 (simian virus 40) small t antigen intron
   9264..9284    +  CDS            SV40 NLS: nuclear localization signal of SV40 (simian virus 40) large T antigen
   9603..9686    +  CDS            large T antigen (fragment): large T antigen from SV40 (simian virus 40)
   9709..9843    +  polyA_signal   SV40 poly(A) signal: SV40 polyadenylation signal
  10011..10340   +  CDS            nef (fragment): NEF_HV1BR - Experimental evidence at protein level: Swiss-Prot protein existence level 1. Extracellular Nef protein targets CD4(+) T-lymphocytes for apoptosis by interacting with CXCR4 surface receptors (PubMed:14990729). From Human immunodeficiency virus type 1 group M subtype B (isolate BRU/LAI) (HIV-1).
  10388..10645   +  LTR            5' LTR (truncated): truncated 5' long terminal repeat (LTR) from HIV-1
  10692..10817   +  misc_feature   HIV-1 Ψ: packaging signal of human immunodeficiency virus type 1
  10801..11139   +  CDS            HIV-1 gag (fragment): gag protein from human immunodeficiency virus 1; gag
  11309..34      +  misc_feature   RRE (across the origin): The Rev response element (RRE) of HIV-1 allows for Rev-dependent mRNA export from the nucleus to the cytoplasm.
