>Addgene plasmid #111505 | FUS-Citrine-PixE | addgene full sequence | sequence record 212707 | Addgene NGS Result
TGGAAGGGCTAATTCACTCCCAAAGAAGACAAGATATCCTTGATCTGTGGATCTACCACACACAAGGCTA
CTTCCCTGATTAGCAGAACTACACACCAGGGCCAGGGGTCAGATATCCACTGACCTTTGGATGGTGCTAC
AAGCTAGTACCAGTTGAGCCAGATAAGGTAGAAGAGGCCAATAAAGGAGAGAACACCAGCTTGTTACACC
CTGTGAGCCTGCATGGGATGGATGACCCGGAGAGAGAAGTGTTAGAGTGGAGGTTTGACAGCCGCCTAGC
ATTTCATCACGTGGCCCGAGAGCTGCATCCGGAGTACTTCAAGAACTGCTGATATCGAGCTTGCTACAAG
GGACTTTCCGCTGGGGACTTTCCAGGGAGGCGTGGCCTGGGCGGGACTGGGGAGTGGCGAGCCCTCAGAT
CCTGCATATAAGCAGCTGCTTTTTGCCTGTACTGGGTCTCTCTGGTTAGACCAGATCTGAGCCTGGGAGC
TCTCTGGCTAACTAGGGAACCCACTGCTTAAGCCTCAATAAAGCTTGCCTTGAGTGCTTCAAGTAGTGTG
TGCCCGTCTGTTGTGTGACTCTGGTAACTAGAGATCCCTCAGACCCTTTTAGTCAGTGTGGAAAATCTCT
AGCAGTGGCGCCCGAACAGGGACTTGAAAGCGAAAGGGAAACCAGAGGAGCTCTCTCGACGCAGGACTCG
GCTTGCTGAAGCGCGCACGGCAAGAGGCGAGGGGCGGCGACTGGTGAGTACGCCAAAAATTTTGACTAGC
GGAGGCTAGAAGGAGAGAGATGGGTGCGAGAGCGTCAGTATTAAGCGGGGGAGAATTAGATCGCGATGGG
AAAAAATTCGGTTAAGGCCAGGGGGAAAGAAAAAATATAAATTAAAACATATAGTATGGGCAAGCAGGGA
GCTAGAACGATTCGCAGTTAATCCTGGCCTGTTAGAAACATCAGAAGGCTGTAGACAAATACTGGGACAG
CTACAACCATCCCTTCAGACAGGATCAGAAGAACTTAGATCATTATATAATACAGTAGCAACCCTCTATT
GTGTGCATCAAAGGATAGAGATAAAAGACACCAAGGAAGCTTTAGACAAGATAGAGGAAGAGCAAAACAA
AAGTAAGACCACCGCACAGCAAGCGGCCGGCCGCTGATCTTCAGACCTGGAGGAGGAGATATGAGGGACA
ATTGGAGAAGTGAATTATATAAATATAAAGTAGTAAAAATTGAACCATTAGGAGTAGCACCCACCAAGGC
AAAGAGAAGAGTGGTGCAGAGAGAAAAAAGAGCAGTGGGAATAGGAGCTTTGTTCCTTGGGTTCTTGGGA
GCAGCAGGAAGCACTATGGGCGCAGCGTCAATGACGCTGACGGTACAGGCCAGACAATTATTGTCTGGTA
TAGTGCAGCAGCAGAACAATTTGCTGAGGGCTATTGAGGCGCAACAGCATCTGTTGCAACTCACAGTCTG
GGGCATCAAGCAGCTCCAGGCAAGAATCCTGGCTGTGGAAAGATACCTAAAGGATCAACAGCTCCTGGGG
ATTTGGGGTTGCTCTGGAAAACTCATTTGCACCACTGCTGTGCCTTGGAATGCTAGTTGGAGTAATAAAT
CTCTGGAACAGATTTGGAATCACACGACCTGGATGGAGTGGGACAGAGAAATTAACAATTACACAAGCTT
AATACACTCCTTAATTGAAGAATCGCAAAACCAGCAAGAAAAGAATGAACAAGAATTATTGGAATTAGAT
AAATGGGCAAGTTTGTGGAATTGGTTTAACATAACAAATTGGCTGTGGTATATAAAATTATTCATAATGA
TAGTAGGAGGCTTGGTAGGTTTAAGAATAGTTTTTGCTGTACTTTCTATAGTGAATAGAGTTAGGCAGGG
ATATTCACCATTATCGTTTCAGACCCACCTCCCAACCCCGAGGGGACCCGACAGGCCCGAAGGAATAGAA
GAAGAAGGTGGAGAGAGAGACAGAGACAGATCCATTCGATTAGTGAACGGATCTCGACGGTATCGCCAAA
TGGCAGTATTCATCCACAATTTTAAAAGAAAAGGGGGGATTGGGGGGTACAGTGCAGGGGAAAGAATAGT
AGACATAATAGCAACAGACATACAAACTAAAGAATTACAAAAACAAATTACAAAAATTCAAAATTTTCGG
GTTTATTACAGGGACAGCAGAGATCCAGTTTGGATCGATAAGCTTGATATCGAATTCCTGCAGCCCCGAT
AAAATAAAAGATTTTATTTAGTCTCCAGAAAAAGGGGGGAATGAAAGACCCCACCTGTAGGTTTGGCAAG
CTAGCTGCAGTAACGCCATTTTGCAAGGCATGGAAAAATACCAAACCAAGAATAGAGAAGTTCAGATCAA
GGGCGGGTACATGAAAATAGCTAACGTTGGGCCAAACAGGATATCTGCGGTGAGCAGTTTCGGCCCCGGC
CCGGGGCCAAGAACAGATGGTCACCGCAGTTTCGGCCCCGGCCCGAGGCCAAGAACAGATGGTCCCCAGA
TATGGCCCAACCCTCAGCAGTTTCTTAAGACCCATCAGATGTTTCCAGGCTCCCCCAAGGACCTGAAATG
ACCCTGCGCCTTATTTGAATTAACCAATCAGCCTGCTTCTCGCTTCTGTTCGCGCGCTTCTGCTTCCCGA
GCTCTATAAAAGAGCTCACAACCCCTCACTCGGCGCGCCAGTCCTCCGACAGACTGAGTCGCCCGGGGGG
GATCTGGAGCTCTCGAGAATTCTCACGCGTCAAGTGGAGCAAGGCAGGTGGACAGTGGATCCGGAGCTAC
CATGGCCTCAAACGATTATACCCAACAAGCAACCCAAAGCTATGGGGCCTACCCCACCCAGCCCGGGCAG
GGCTATTCCCAGCAGAGCAGTCAGCCCTACGGACAGCAGAGTTACAGTGGTTATAGCCAGTCCACGGACA
CTTCAGGCTATGGCCAGAGCAGCTATTCTTCTTATGGCCAGAGCCAGAACACAGGCTATGGAACTCAGTC
AACTCCCCAGGGATATGGCTCGACTGGCGGCTATGGCAGTAGCCAGAGCTCCCAATCGTCTTACGGGCAG
CAGTCCTCCTATCCTGGCTATGGCCAGCAGCCAGCTCCCAGCAGCACCTCGGGAAGTTACGGTAGCAGTT
CTCAGAGCAGCAGCTATGGGCAGCCCCAGAGTGGGAGCTACAGCCAGCAGCCTAGCTATGGTGGACAGCA
GCAAAGCTATGGACAGCAGCAAAGCTATAATCCCCCTCAGGGCTATGGACAGCAGAACCAGTACAACAGC
AGCAGTGGTGGTGGAGGTGGAGGTGGAGGTGGAGGTAACTATGGCCAAGATCAATCCTCCATGAGTAGTG
GTGGTGGCAGTGGTGGCGGTTATGGCAATCAAGACCAGAGTGGTGGAGGTGGCAGCGGTGGCTATGGACA
GCAGGACCGTGGAGGTGGAGGAATGGTGAGCAAGGGCGAGGAGCTGTTCACCGGGGTGGTGCCCATCCTG
GTCGAGCTGGACGGCGACGTAAACGGCCACAAGTTCAGCGTGTCCGGCGAGGGCGAGGGCGATGCCACCT
ACGGCAAGCTGACCCTGAAGTTCATCTGCACCACCGGCAAGCTGCCCGTGCCCTGGCCCACCCTCGTGAC
CACCTTCGGCTACGGCCTGATGTGCTTCGCCCGCTACCCCGACCACATGAAGCAGCACGACTTCTTCAAG
TCCGCCATGCCCGAAGGCTACGTCCAGGAGCGCACCATCTTCTTCAAGGACGACGGCAACTACAAGACCC
GCGCCGAGGTGAAGTTCGAGGGCGACACCCTGGTGAACCGCATCGAGCTGAAGGGCATCGACTTCAAGGA
GGACGGCAACATCCTGGGGCACAAGCTGGAGTACAACTACAACAGCCACAACGTCTATATCATGGCCGAC
AAGCAGAAGAACGGCATCAAGGTGAACTTCAAGATCCGCCACAACATCGAGGACGGCAGCGTGCAGCTCG
CCGACCACTACCAGCAGAACACCCCCATCGGCGACGGCCCCGTGCTGCTGCCCGACAACCACTACCTGAG
CTACCAGTCCGCCCTGAGCAAAGACCCCAACGAGAAGCGCGATCACATGGTCCTGCTGGAGTTCGTGACC
GCCGCCGGGATCACTCTCGGCATGGACGAGCTGTACAAGGCGGCCACGCGTATGAGCAATTCAGTTTTGT
CCACTTCTTCCCCAGGTAATATCCAAACTCGGCAGGCGATTCCGGCCCAACTCCTCTATTCCCTCGTCAA
CCAAAAAGCCAGCGGCAAACTTGTGGTACAAAACCCCTTTGACGAATTTGTTTATTGGCAAGTTTATTTG
GGGGATGGTCGTATTCACTTGGCCAACAGCGCCAATGGTTGTTCCGAAAGACTTAATTATCTGATTGGTA
GCACCCTTCGTCAGAAGGGCATTGAACTGCCATCAAGAATTGCTGACGATTATATTTTTCTTTCCGGGCT
CTGGAAAAGGGATGTTTTTTCCTTTCAGCAAACCCGCTCGATTCTGACCCAAGCTAGCCAAGAAGCCTTA
GTTCAGGTACTTTCCTTACCTAAAACATCCTATCGTTTTAATCAAGAAAAAGAACTGAGCGAACTATTTT
TGAATTTAGAGTTAGAAAAAACTATTACCCCCATCAAACATAAAATTCGCTATTGGTGGGAATTGAGGTC
CTATATTAACTCGCCTTTCCAGCGACCCCTAGTGGAAAACTGGCTTAGTCTGCGCCAAAATTTGGTGAAA
AATAACCTCCATGGCCAACATTGGCTAAAACGCTTCCACACTTGCTTGGAAAATCTAAATTGCTTATATG
AAATTGCCGGGCATTTGGAAATCAGTACTTTGGAGTTGGCATTAATGCTACAGCCCATGGTCAAGACTGG
CGAAATCAAGATGCTGCCTTATCAAGAAATTCAAACGGATGACCGCCCTTTGGTGGCTTATGTTGACCAT
AGGGAAGTCCAGCAGCGCATGATGACCTATTCTTTGGAAAAAGAAGGCTATCGAGCCTTAGTACTGGATG
ATCCCTTTCGGGCTTTAACGGTGTTGTTGAATTCTCCCCCCAATCTGATTATCATAAATACTGACTTGCC
GGACATGAACGGTTATCAACTCTGTTCGTTTTGCCGTAAGTCCAATCAACTTAAAGATGTGCCGATCCTA
CTATTGGGGAAAGGTGACAATTTGATCAGCGGTATTCGTATCAAACTTTGTCAAGCTTCTGGGTACTTAA
GTGAGCCTTTTGTTCCAGAAGAATTACTCGATCGGGTGGCAAAACTCCTTCCCACCAATAAAACCAACTC
CTGAGCGGCCGCAACTCCCACCTGCAACATGCGTGACTGACTGAGGCCGCGACTCTAGAGTCGACCTGCA
GGCATGCAAGCTTGATATCAAGCTTATCGATAATCAACCTCTGGATTACAAAATTTGTGAAAGATTGACT
GGTATTCTTAACTATGTTGCTCCTTTTACGCTATGTGGATACGCTGCTTTAATGCCTTTGTATCATGCTA
TTGCTTCCCGTATGGCTTTCATTTTCTCCTCCTTGTATAAATCCTGGTTGCTGTCTCTTTATGAGGAGTT
GTGGCCCGTTGTCAGGCAACGTGGCGTGGTGTGCACTGTGTTTGCTGACGCAACCCCCACTGGTTGGGGC
ATTGCCACCACCTGTCAGCTCCTTTCCGGGACTTTCGCTTTCCCCCTCCCTATTGCCACGGCGGAACTCA
TCGCCGCCTGCCTTGCCCGCTGCTGGACAGGGGCTCGGCTGTTGGGCACTGACAATTCCGTGGTGTTGTC
GGGGAAATCATCGTCCTTTCCTTGGCTGCTCGCCTGTGTTGCCACCTGGATTCTGCGCGGGACGTCCTTC
TGCTACGTCCCTTCGGCCCTCAATCCAGCGGACCTTCCTTCCCGCGGCCTGCTGCCGGCTCTGCGGCCTC
TTCCGCGTCTTCGCCTTCGCCCTCAGACGAGTCGGATCTCCCTTTGGGCCGCCTCCCCGCATCGATACCG
TCGACCTCGAGGGAATTAATTCGAGCTCGGTACCTTTAAGACCAATGACTTACAAGGCAGCTGTAGATCT
TAGCCACTTTTTAAAAGAAAAGGGGGGACTGGAAGGGCTAATTCACTCCCAACGAAGACAAGATCTGCTT
TTTGCTTGTACTGGGTCTCTCTGGTTAGACCAGATCTGAGCCTGGGAGCTCTCTGGCTAACTAGGGAACC
CACTGCTTAAGCCTCAATAAAGCTTGCCTTGAGTGCTTCAAGTAGTGTGTGCCCGTCTGTTGTGTGACTC
TGGTAACTAGAGATCCCTCAGACCCTTTTAGTCAGTGTGGAAAATCTCTAGCAGCATCTAGAATTAATTC
CGTGTATTCTATAGTGTCACCTAAATCGTATGTGTATGATACATAAGGTTATGTATTAATTGTAGCCGCG
TTCTAACGACAATATGTACAAGCCTAATTGTGTAGCATCTGGCTTACTGAAGCAGACCCTATCATCTCTC
TCGTAAACTGCCGTCAGAGTCGGTTTGGTTGGACGAACCTTCTGAGTTTCTGGTAACGCCGTCCCGCACC
CGGAAATGGTCAGCGAACCAATCAGCAGGGTCATCGCTAGCCAGATCCTCTACGCCGGACGCATCGTGGC
CGGCATCACCGGCGCCACAGGTGCGGTTGCTGGCGCCTATATCGCCGACATCACCGATGGGGAAGATCGG
GCTCGCCACTTCGGGCTCATGAGCGCTTGTTTCGGCGTGGGTATGGTGGCAGGCCCCGTGGCCGGGGGAC
TGTTGGGCGCCATCTCCTTGCATGCACCATTCCTTGCGGCGGCGGTGCTCAACGGCCTCAACCTACTACT
GGGCTGCTTCCTAATGCAGGAGTCGCATAAGGGAGAGCGTCGAATGGTGCACTCTCAGTACAATCTGCTC
TGATGCCGCATAGTTAAGCCAGCCCCGACACCCGCCAACACCCGCTGACGCGCCCTGACGGGCTTGTCTG
CTCCCGGCATCCGCTTACAGACAAGCTGTGACCGTCTCCGGGAGCTGCATGTGTCAGAGGTTTTCACCGT
CATCACCGAAACGCGCGAGACGAAAGGGCCTCGTGATACGCCTATTTTTATAGGTTAATGTCATGATAAT
AATGGTTTCTTAGACGTCAGGTGGCACTTTTCGGGGAAATGTGCGCGGAACCCCTATTTGTTTATTTTTC
TAAATACATTCAAATATGTATCCGCTCATGAGACAATAACCCTGATAAATGCTTCAATAATATTGAAAAA
GGAAGAGTATGAGTATTCAACATTTCCGTGTCGCCCTTATTCCCTTTTTTGCGGCATTTTGCCTTCCTGT
TTTTGCTCACCCAGAAACGCTGGTGAAAGTAAAAGATGCTGAAGATCAGTTGGGTGCACGAGTGGGTTAC
ATCGAACTGGATCTCAACAGCGGTAAGATCCTTGAGAGTTTTCGCCCCGAAGAACGTTTTCCAATGATGA
GCACTTTTAAAGTTCTGCTATGTGGCGCGGTATTATCCCGTATTGACGCCGGGCAAGAGCAACTCGGTCG
CCGCATACACTATTCTCAGAATGACTTGGTTGAGTACTCACCAGTCACAGAAAAGCATCTTACGGATGGC
ATGACAGTAAGAGAATTATGCAGTGCTGCCATAACCATGAGTGATAACACTGCGGCCAACTTACTTCTGA
CAACGATCGGAGGACCGAAGGAGCTAACCGCTTTTTTGCACAACATGGGGGATCATGTAACTCGCCTTGA
TCGTTGGGAACCGGAGCTGAATGAAGCCATACCAAACGACGAGCGTGACACCACGATGCCTGTAGCAATG
GCAACAACGTTGCGCAAACTATTAACTGGCGAACTACTTACTCTAGCTTCCCGGCAACAATTAATAGACT
GGATGGAGGCGGATAAAGTTGCAGGACCACTTCTGCGCTCGGCCCTTCCGGCTGGCTGGTTTATTGCTGA
TAAATCTGGAGCCGGTGAGCGTGGGTCTCGCGGTATCATTGCAGCACTGGGGCCAGATGGTAAGCCCTCC
CGTATCGTAGTTATCTACACGACGGGGAGTCAGGCAACTATGGATGAACGAAATAGACAGATCGCTGAGA
TAGGTGCCTCACTGATTAAGCATTGGTAACTGTCAGACCAAGTTTACTCATATATACTTTAGATTGATTT
AAAACTTCATTTTTAATTTAAAAGGATCTAGGTGAAGATCCTTTTTGATAATCTCATGACCAAAATCCCT
TAACGTGAGTTTTCGTTCCACTGAGCGTCAGACCCCGTAGAAAAGATCAAAGGATCTTCTTGAGATCCTT
TTTTTCTGCGCGTAATCTGCTGCTTGCAAACAAAAAAACCACCGCTACCAGCGGTGGTTTGTTTGCCGGA
TCAAGAGCTACCAACTCTTTTTCCGAAGGTAACTGGCTTCAGCAGAGCGCAGATACCAAATACTGTTCTT
CTAGTGTAGCCGTAGTTAGGCCACCACTTCAAGAACTCTGTAGCACCGCCTACATACCTCGCTCTGCTAA
TCCTGTTACCAGTGGCTGCTGCCAGTGGCGATAAGTCGTGTCTTACCGGGTTGGACTCAAGACGATAGTT
ACCGGATAAGGCGCAGCGGTCGGGCTGAACGGGGGGTTCGTGCACACAGCCCAGCTTGGAGCGAACGACC
TACACCGAACTGAGATACCTACAGCGTGAGCTATGAGAAAGCGCCACGCTTCCCGAAGGGAGAAAGGCGG
ACAGGTATCCGGTAAGCGGCAGGGTCGGAACAGGAGAGCGCACGAGGGAGCTTCCAGGGGGAAACGCCTG
GTATCTTTATAGTCCTGTCGGGTTTCGCCACCTCTGACTTGAGCGTCGATTTTTGTGATGCTCGTCAGGG
GGGCGGAGCCTATGGAAAAACGCCAGCAACGCGGCCTTTTTACGGTTCCTGGCCTTTTGCTGGCCTTTTG
CTCACATGTTCTTTCCTGCGTTATCCCCTGATTCTGTGGATAACCGTATTACCGCCTTTGAGTGAGCTGA
TACCGCTCGCCGCAGCCGAACGACCGAGCGCAGCGAGTCAGTGAGCGAGGAAGCGGAAGAGCGCCCAATA
CGCAAACCGCCTCTCCCCGCGCGTTGGCCGATTCATTAATGCAGCTGTGGAATGTGTGTCAGTTAGGGTG
TGGAAAGTCCCCAGGCTCCCCAGCAGGCAGAAGTATGCAAAGCATGCATCTCAATTAGTCAGCAACCAGG
TGTGGAAAGTCCCCAGGCTCCCCAGCAGGCAGAAGTATGCAAAGCATGCATCTCAATTAGTCAGCAACCA
TAGTCCCGCCCCTAACTCCGCCCATCCCGCCCCTAACTCCGCCCAGTTCCGCCCATTCTCCGCCCCATGG
CTGACTAATTTTTTTTATTTATGCAGAGGCCGAGGCCGCCTCGGCCTCTGAGCTATTCCAGAAGTAGTGA
GGAGGCTTTTTTGGAGGCCTAGGCTTTTGCAAAAAGCTTGGACACAAGACAGGCTTGCGAGATATGTTTG
AGAATACCACTTTATCCCGCGTCAGGGAGAGGCAGTGCGTAAAAAGACGCGGACTCATGTGAAATACTGG
TTTTTAGTGCGCCAGATCTCTATAATCTCGCGCAACCTATTTTCCCCTCGAACACTTTTTAAGCCGTAGA
TAAACAGGCTGGGACACTTCACATGAGCGAAAAATACATCGTCACCTGGGACATGTTGCAGATCCATGCA
CGTAAACTCGCAAGCCGACTGATGCCTTCTGAACAATGGAAAGGCATTATTGCCGTAAGCCGTGGCGGTC
TGTACCGGGTGCGTTACTGGCGCGTGAACTGGGTATTCGTCATGTCGATACCGTTTGTATTTCCAGCTAC
GATCACGACAACCAGCGCGAGCTTAAAGTGCTGAAACGCGCAGAAGGCGATGGCGAAGGCTTCATCGTTA
TTGATGACCTGGTGGATACCGGTGGTACTGCGGTTGCGATTCGTGAAATGTATCCAAAAGCGCACTTTGT
CACCATCTTCGCAAAACCGGCTGGTCGTCCGCTGGTTGATGACTATGTTGTTGATATCCCGCAAGATACC
TGGATTGAACAGCCGTGGGATATGGGCGTCGTATTCGTCCCGCCAATCTCCGGTCGCTAATCTTTTCAAC
GCCTGGCACTGCCGGGCGTTGTTCTTTTTAACTTCAGGCGGGTTACAATAGTTTCCAGTAAGTATTCTGG
AGGCTGCATCCATGACACAGGCAAACCTGAGCGAAACCCTGTTCAAACCCCGCTTTAAACATCCTGAAAC
CTCGACGCTAGTCCGCCGCTTTAATCACGGCGCACAACCGCCTGTGCAGTCGGCCCTTGATGGTAAAACC
ATCCCTCACTGGTATCGCATGATTAACCGTCTGATGTGGATCTGGCGCGGCATTGACCCACGCGAAATCC
TCGACGTCCAGGCACGTATTGTGATGAGCGATGCCGAACGTACCGACGATGATTTATACGATACGGTGAT
TGGCTACCGTGGCGGCAACTGGATTTATGAGTGGGCCCCGGATCTTTGTGAAGGAACCTTACTTCTGTGG
TGTGACATAATTGGACAAACTACCTACAGAGATTTAAAGCTCTAAGGTAAATATAAAATTTTTAAGTGTA
TAATGTGTTAAACTACTGATTCTAATTGTTTGTGTATTTTAGATTCCAACCTATGGAACTGATGAATGGG
AGCAGTGGTGGAATGCCTTTAATGAGGAAAACCTGTTTTGCTCAGAAGAAATGCCATCTAGTGATGATGA
GGCTACTGCTGACTCTCAACATTCTACTCCTCCAAAAAAGAAGAGAAAGGTAGAAGACCCCAAGGACTTT
CCTTCAGAATTGCTAAGTTTTTTGAGTCATGCTGTGTTTAGTAATAGAACTCTTGCTTGCTTTGCTATTT
ACACCACAAAGGAAAAAGCTGCACTGCTATACAAGAAAATTATGGAAAAATATTCTGTAACCTTTATAAG
TAGGCATAACAGTTATAATCATAACATACTGTTTTTTCTTACTCCACACAGGCATAGAGTGTCTGCTATT
AATAACTATGCTCAAAAATTGTGTACCTTTAGCTTTTTAATTTGTAAAGGGGTTAATAAGGAATATTTGA
TGTATAGTGCCTTGACTAGAGATCATAATCAGCCATACCACATTTGTAGAGGTTTTACTTGCTTTAAAAA
ACCTCCCACACCTCCCCCTGAACCTGAAACATAAAATGAATGCAATTGTTGTTGTTAACTTGTTTATTGC
AGCTTATAATGGTTACAAATAAAGCAATAGCATCACAAATTTCACAAATAAAGCATTTTTTTCACTGCAT
TCTAGTTGTGGTTTGTCCAAACTCATCAATGTATCTTATCATGTCTGGATCAACTGGATAACTCAAGCTA
ACCAAAATCATCCCAAACTTCCCACCCCATACCCTATTACCACTGCCAATTACCTGTGGTTTCATTTACT
CTAAACCTGTGATTCCTCTGAATTATTTTCATTTTAAAGAAATTGTATTTGTTAAATATGTACTACAAAC
TTAGTAGT
Features (pLannotate 1.2.2; 34 found; start..end, strand, type, name):
    377..634     +  LTR            5' LTR (truncated): truncated 5' long terminal repeat (LTR) from HIV-1
    681..806     +  misc_feature   HIV-1 Ψ: packaging signal of human immunodeficiency virus type 1
    790..1128    +  CDS            HIV-1 gag (fragment): gag protein from human immunodeficiency virus 1; gag
   1303..1536    +  misc_feature   RRE: The Rev response element (RRE) of HIV-1 allows for Rev-dependent mRNA export from the nucleus to the cytoplasm.
   1913..2013    +  CDS            Rev (fragment): human immunodeficiency virus 1 (HIV-1) Rev protein; rev; enhances nuclear export of unspliced and incompletely spliced viral mRNAs
   2050..2167    +  misc_feature   cPPT/CTS: central polypurine tract and central termination sequence of HIV-1
   2204..2236    -  misc_feature   MCS (fragment): pBluescript multiple cloning site
   2320..2727    +  promoter       SFFV promoter: spleen focus-forming virus long terminal repeat (LTR) promoter
   2802..3401    +  CDS            FUS (fragment): FUS_HUMAN - Also known as TLS. Experimental evidence at protein level: Swiss-Prot protein existence level 1. DNA/RNA-binding protein that plays a role in various cellular processes such as transcription regulation, RNA splicing, RNA transport, DNA repair and damage response (PubMed:27731383). Binds to nascent pre-mRNAs and acts as a molecular mediator between RNA polymerase II and U1 small nuclear ribonucleoprotein thereby coupling transcription and splicing (PubMed:26124092). Binds also its own pre- mRNA and autoregulates its expression; this autoregulation mechanism is mediated by non-sense-
   3453..4169    +  CDS            Citrine: Citrine is a basic (constitutively fluorescent) yellow fluorescent protein published in 2001, derived from Aequorea victoria. It has moderate acid sensitivity.
   5373..5403    +  misc_feature   MCS (fragment): pUC18/19 multiple cloning site
   5404..5422    +  misc_feature   MCS (fragment): pBluescript multiple cloning site
   5422..6010    +  misc_feature   WPRE: woodchuck hepatitis virus posttranscriptional regulatory element
   6011..6033    +  misc_feature   MCS (fragment): pBluescript multiple cloning site
   6050..6118    +  CDS            nef (fragment): NEF_HV1Z2 - Experimental evidence at protein level: Swiss-Prot protein existence level 1. Extracellular Nef protein targets CD4(+) T-lymphocytes for apoptosis by interacting with CXCR4 surface receptors. From Human immunodeficiency virus type 1 group M subtype D (isolate Z2/CDC-Z34) (HIV-1).
   6120..6353    +  LTR            3' LTR (ΔU3): self-inactivating 3' long terminal repeat (LTR) from HIV-1
   6378..6396    -  promoter       SP6 promoter: promoter for bacteriophage SP6 RNA polymerase
   6624..6903    +  CDS            TcR (fragment): tetracycline efflux protein; tet; confers resistance to tetracycline
   6904..6952    -  misc_feature   bom (fragment): basis of mobility region from pBR322
   7054..7089    -  CDS            rop (fragment): Rop protein, which maintains plasmids at low copy number; rop
   7184..7288    +  promoter       AmpR promoter: bla
   7289..8149    +  CDS            AmpR: β-lactamase; bla; confers resistance to ampicillin, carbenicillin, and related antibiotics
   8320..8908    +  rep_origin     ori: high-copy-number ColE1/pMB1/pBR322/pUC origin of replication
   9091..9147    +  CDS            lacI (fragment): lac repressor; lacI; The lac repressor binds to the lac operator to inhibit transcription in E. coli. This inhibition can be relieved by adding lactose or isopropyl-β-D-thiogalactopyranoside (IPTG).
   9154..9483    +  promoter       SV40 promoter: SV40 enhancer and early promoter
   9683..9802    +  CDS            gpt (fragment): XGPT_ECOLI - Also known as gpp, gxu. Experimental evidence at protein level: Swiss-Prot protein existence level 1. Purine salvage pathway enzyme that catalyzes the transfer of the ribosyl-5-phosphate group from 5-phospho-alpha-D-ribose 1- diphosphate (PRPP) to the N9 position of the 6-oxopurines guanine and xanthine to form the corresponding ribonucleotides GMP (guanosine 5'- monophosphate) and XMP (xanthosine 5'-monophosphate), with the release of PPi. To a lesser extent, also acts on hypoxanthine (PubMed:9100006, PubMed:3886014). Does not ribophosphorylate adenine (PubMed:3886014). From Esch
   9802..10137   +  CDS            gpt (fragment): XGPT_ECOLI - Also known as gpp, gxu. Experimental evidence at protein level: Swiss-Prot protein existence level 1. Purine salvage pathway enzyme that catalyzes the transfer of the ribosyl-5-phosphate group from 5-phospho-alpha-D-ribose 1- diphosphate (PRPP) to the N9 position of the 6-oxopurines guanine and xanthine to form the corresponding ribonucleotides GMP (guanosine 5'- monophosphate) and XMP (xanthosine 5'-monophosphate), with the release of PPi. To a lesser extent, also acts on hypoxanthine (PubMed:9100006, PubMed:3886014). Does not ribophosphorylate adenine (PubMed:3886014). From Esch
  10232..10537   +  CDS            frsA (fragment): FRSA_ECOLI - Also known as yafA. Experimental evidence at protein level: Swiss-Prot protein existence level 1. Catalyzes the hydrolysis of esters (PubMed:15808744). Displays esterase activity toward pNP-butyrate (PubMed:15808744). May stimulate mixed-acid fermentation by acting as a fermentation/respiration switch that down-regulates respiration and up- regulates fermentation rates (PubMed:15169777). From Escherichia coli (strain K12).
  10541..10615   +  CDS            small t antigen (fragment): SV40 (simian virus 40) small t antigen
  10617..10682   +  intron         small t intron: SV40 (simian virus 40) small t antigen intron
  10812..10832   +  CDS            SV40 NLS: nuclear localization signal of SV40 (simian virus 40) large T antigen
  11151..11234   +  CDS            large T antigen (fragment): large T antigen from SV40 (simian virus 40)
  11257..11391   +  polyA_signal   SV40 poly(A) signal: SV40 polyadenylation signal
  11558..329     +  CDS            nef (fragment) (across the origin): NEF_HV1BR - Experimental evidence at protein level: Swiss-Prot protein existence level 1. Extracellular Nef protein targets CD4(+) T-lymphocytes for apoptosis by interacting with CXCR4 surface receptors (PubMed:14990729). From Human immunodeficiency virus type 1 group M subtype B (isolate BRU/LAI) (HIV-1).
