[The description below was written by a language model from this plasmid's Addgene catalogue record and pLannotate feature annotations shown in this document.]
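Description:
FUS-Citrine-PixE is a lentiviral transfer plasmid built on the pHR backbone, listed at about 11.5 kb, for expressing one component of the PixELL optogenetic system in mammalian cells. It is propagated in E. coli using a high-copy ColE1/pUC-type origin and selected with ampicillin through the β-lactamase gene. The backbone also carries pBR322-derived remnants (tetracycline resistance, bom and rop fragments) and an SV40 promoter followed by gpt fragments, SV40 small t intron sequences and an SV40 polyadenylation signal. These appear to be legacy backbone elements rather than part of the payload.

The viral region consists of a truncated HIV-1 5' LTR, the Ψ packaging signal with a partial gag sequence, the RRE for Rev-dependent nuclear export, the cPPT/CTS, and a self-inactivating ΔU3 3' LTR. This arrangement lets the genome be packaged when helper functions are supplied in trans, and leaves the integrated provirus without LTR promoter activity. Expression therefore comes from the internal SFFV promoter, which drives a single fusion protein. A fragment of human FUS sits at the N terminus, followed by the yellow fluorescent protein Citrine and then PixE, the product of the cyanobacterial gene slr1693. A WPRE downstream enhances transcript expression.

PixE itself is not annotated in either feature table, but an unannotated gap between Citrine and the WPRE matches the stated insert size of about 1.1 kb. The depositor sequence and the repository's sequencing result differ by about 50 nt in length and start at different positions, yet they show the same element order. The record gives the purpose only as use in the PixELL system, and the associated publication concerns protein phase separation as a memory of transient spatial stimuli.
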