Addgene plasmid #111505: FUS-Citrine-PixE
Purpose: For PixELL system
Depositing lab: Jared Toettcher. Depositing organization: Princeton University. Publication: Protein Phase Separation Provides Long-Term Memory of Transient Spatial Stimuli. Dine E, Gil AA, Uribe G, Brangwynne CP, Toettcher JE. Cell Syst. 2018 May 24. pii: S2405-4712(18)30190-X. doi: 10.1016/j.cels.2018.05.002. PubMed 29859829.
Backbone
  Vector backbone: pHR
  Total vector size (bp): 11508
  Vector type: Lentiviral
Growth in bacteria
  Bacterial resistance: Ampicillin, 100 μg/mL
  Growth temperature: 37°C
  Growth strain: NEB Stable
  Copy number: Unknown
Gene/Insert
  Gene/Insert name: PixE
  Insert size (bp): 1143
  Entrez Gene: slr1693 (a.k.a. SYNGTS_1813)
  Promoter: SFFV
  Tag / fusion protein: Citrine (N terminal on backbone); FUS (N terminal on backbone)
  Cloning method: Gibson Cloning
  Sequencing primers: 5′ Unknown
Terms and licenses: Academic/Nonprofit Terms; Industry Terms: Not Available to Industry
How to cite: FUS-Citrine-PixE was a gift from Jared Toettcher (Addgene plasmid # 111505 ; http://n2t.net/addgene:111505 ; RRID:Addgene_111505)
